Addgene plasmid #170239: LV_EF1a_MAPK14-P2A-Hygro_Barcode
Purpose: Barcoded lentiviral vector to express MAPK14 in mammalian cells under control of EF1a promoter. Barcoded for transcript detection in single cell RNA-seq
Depositing lab: Prashant Mali. Depositing organization: University of California, San Diego (UCSD). Publication: Charting oncogenicity of genes and variants across lineages via multiplexed screens in teratomas. Parekh U, McDonald D, Dailamy A, Wu Y, Cordes T, Zhang K, Tipps A, Metallo C, Mali P. iScience. 2021 Sep 20;24(10):103149. doi: 10.1016/j.isci.2021.103149. eCollection 2021 Oct 22. PubMed 34646987.
Backbone
  Vector backbone: Unknown
  Backbone size w/o insert (bp): 9514
  Vector type: Lentiviral
  Selectable markers: Hygromycin
Growth in bacteria
  Bacterial resistance: Ampicillin, 100 μg/mL
  Growth temperature: 37°C
  Growth strain: NEB Stable
  Copy number: High Copy
Gene/Insert
  Gene/Insert name: MAPK14
  Species: H. sapiens (human)
  Insert size (bp): 1080
  Entrez Gene: MAPK14 (a.k.a. CSBP, CSBP1, CSBP2, CSPB1, EXIP, Mxi2, PRKM14, PRKM15, RK, SAPK2A, p38, p38ALPHA)
  Promoter: EF1a
  Tag / fusion protein: V5 (N terminal on insert)
  Cloning method: Gibson Cloning
  Sequencing primers: 5′ 5'-ttctcaagcctcagacagtgg-3'
Resource information
  A portion of this plasmid was derived from a plasmid made by: Sabatini and Wood Cancer Pathways ORFs Kit (#1000000072)
Terms and licenses: Academic/Nonprofit Terms; Industry Terms: Not Available to Industry
How to cite: LV_EF1a_MAPK14-P2A-Hygro_Barcode was a gift from Prashant Mali (Addgene plasmid # 170239 ; http://n2t.net/addgene:170239 ; RRID:Addgene_170239)
