[The description below was written by a language model from this plasmid's Addgene catalogue record and pLannotate feature annotations shown in this document.]
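Description:
LV_EF1a_MAPK14-P2A-Hygro_Barcode is a lentiviral transfer plasmid of about 10.6 kb for stable expression of human MAPK14 (p38α) in mammalian cells. The parental backbone is not named in the record. In bacteria it is maintained through a high-copy ColE1/pUC-type origin and selected with ampicillin via the bla gene. An f1 origin is also present. Outside the viral region, an SV40/EM7-driven BleoR cassette with an SV40 poly(A) signal is annotated, although the catalogue lists only hygromycin as the mammalian selectable marker.

The viral genome is transcribed from a CMV enhancer/promoter fused to a truncated HIV-1 5' LTR, an arrangement typical of Tat-independent packaging. It carries the Ψ packaging signal with a gag fragment, the RRE for Rev-dependent nuclear export, and the cPPT/CTS. Downstream, the EF-1α promoter drives a single open reading frame made up of the 1,080 bp MAPK14 coding sequence, a P2A self-cleaving peptide (indicated by the construct name but not separately annotated), and the hygromycin phosphotransferase gene hph. Kinase and selection marker are therefore produced from one transcript. The catalogue lists an N-terminal V5 tag on the insert, but the feature table does not annotate one. A loxP site lies just upstream of the truncated 3' LTR, which is followed by a bGH poly(A) signal.

The barcode named in the title is also not annotated, so the record does not show its position. According to the stated purpose, it allows the expressed transcript to be identified in single-cell RNA-seq. This suits pooled overexpression screens such as the multiplexed teratoma-based oncogenicity study for which the plasmid was made. The MAPK14 ORF was derived from a cancer pathway ORF collection.
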