Features (pLannotate 1.2.2; 33 found; start..end, strand, type, name):
     31..83      -  misc_feature   bom (fragment): basis of mobility region from pBR322
    238..617     +  enhancer       CMV enhancer: human cytomegalovirus immediate early enhancer
    618..817     +  promoter       CMV promoter: human cytomegalovirus (CMV) immediate early promoter
    835..1015    +  LTR            5' LTR (truncated): truncated 5' long terminal repeat (LTR) from HIV-1
   1062..1187    +  misc_feature   HIV-1 Ψ: packaging signal of human immunodeficiency virus type 1
   1171..1534    +  CDS            HIV-1 gag (fragment): gag protein from human immunodeficiency virus 1; gag
   1680..1913    +  misc_feature   RRE: The Rev response element (RRE) of HIV-1 allows for Rev-dependent mRNA export from the nucleus to the cytoplasm.
   2290..2390    +  CDS            Rev (fragment): human immunodeficiency virus 1 (HIV-1) Rev protein; rev; enhances nuclear export of unspliced and incompletely spliced viral mRNAs
   2440..2557    +  misc_feature   cPPT/CTS: central polypurine tract and central termination sequence of HIV-1
   2620..2686    +  CDS            small t antigen (fragment): SV40 (simian virus 40) small t antigen
   2693..3871    +  promoter       EF-1α promoter: strong constitutive promoter for human elongation factor EF-1α
   3888..3906    +  promoter       T7 promoter: promoter for bacteriophage T7 RNA polymerase
   3926..3962    -  misc_feature   MCS (fragment): pBluescript multiple cloning site
   3970..5049    +  CDS            MAPK14 (sequence withheld): MK14_HUMAN - Also known as CSBP, CSBP1, CSBP2, CSPB1, MXI2, SAPK2A. Experimental evidence at protein level: Swiss-Prot protein existence level 1. (Microbial infection) Activated by phosphorylation by M.tuberculosis EsxA in T-cells leading to inhibition of IFN-gamma production; phosphorylation is apparent within 15 minute and is inhibited by kinase-specific inhibitors SB203580 and siRNA (PubMed:21586573). From Homo sapiens (Human).
   5116..6138    +  CDS            hph: KHYB_ECOLX - Experimental evidence at protein level: Swiss-Prot protein existence level 1. The aminoglycoside phosphotransferases achieve inactivation of their antibiotic substrates by phosphorylation. Only phosphorylates hygromycin and closely related compounds such as demethyl analogs and destomycin. From Escherichia coli.
   6222..6335    +  CDS            nef (fragment): NEF_HV1LA - Experimental evidence at protein level: Swiss-Prot protein existence level 1. Extracellular Nef protein targets CD4(+) T-lymphocytes for apoptosis by interacting with CXCR4 surface receptors. From Human immunodeficiency virus type 1 group M subtype B (isolate Lai) (HIV-1).
   6333..6366    +  protein_bind   loxP: Cre-mediated recombination occurs in the 8-bp core sequence (GCATACAT). Cre recombinase
   6391..6571    +  LTR            5' LTR (truncated): truncated 5' long terminal repeat (LTR) from HIV-1
   6603..6827    +  polyA_signal   bGH poly(A) signal: bovine growth hormone polyadenylation signal
   6831..6852    +  promoter       SV40 promoter (fragment): SV40 enhancer and early promoter
   6873..7301    +  rep_origin     f1 ori (sequence partly withheld): f1 bacteriophage origin of replication; arrow indicates direction of (+) strand synthesis
   7315..7644    +  promoter       SV40 promoter: SV40 enhancer and early promoter
   7692..7739    +  promoter       EM7 promoter: synthetic bacterial promoter&nbsp
   7758..8132    +  CDS            BleoR: antibiotic-binding protein; Sh ble from Streptoalloteichus hindustanus; confers resistance to bleomycin, phleomycin, and Zeocin™
   8142..8267    +  CDS            ble (fragment): BLE_KLEPN - Experimental evidence at protein level: Swiss-Prot protein existence level 1. Binding protein with a strong affinity to the bleomycin family of antibiotics. Binds to CL990; an antimitotic-antibiotic compound. From Klebsiella pneumoniae.
   8262..8383    +  polyA_signal   SV40 poly(A) signal: SV40 polyadenylation signal
   8456..8472    -  protein_bind   lac operator: The lac repressor binds to the lac operator to inhibit transcription in E. coli. This inhibition can be relieved by adding lactose or isopropyl-β-D-thiogalactopyranoside (IPTG). lac repressor encoded by lacI
   8480..8510    -  promoter       lac promoter: promoter for the E. coli lac operon
   8525..8546    -  protein_bind   CAP binding site: CAP binding activates transcription in the presence of cAMP. E. coli catabolite activator protein
   8559..8651    -  CDS            lacI (fragment): lac repressor; lacI; The lac repressor binds to the lac operator to inhibit transcription in E. coli. This inhibition can be relieved by adding lactose or isopropyl-β-D-thiogalactopyranoside (IPTG).
   8834..9422    -  rep_origin     ori: high-copy-number ColE1/pMB1/pBR322/pUC origin of replication
   9593..10453   -  CDS            AmpR: β-lactamase; bla; confers resistance to ampicillin, carbenicillin, and related antibiotics
  10454..10558   -  promoter       AmpR promoter: bla
>Addgene plasmid #170239 | LV_EF1a_MAPK14-P2A-Hygro_Barcode | addgene full sequence | sequence record 334487 | Addgene NGS Result
GTCGACGGATCGGGAGATCTCCCGATCCCCTATGGTGCACTCTCAGTACAATCTGCTCTGATGCCGCATA
GTTAAGCCAGTATCTGCTCCCTGCTTGTGTGTTGGAGGTCGCTGAGTAGTGCGCGAGCAAAATTTAAGCT
ACAACAAGGCAAGGCTTGACCGACAATTGCATGAAGAATCTGCTTAGGGTTAGGCGTTTTGCGCTGCTTC
GCGATGTACGGGCCAGATATACGCGTTGACATTGATTATTGACTAGTTATTAATAGTAATCAATTACGGG
GTCATTAGTTCATAGCCCATATATGGAGTTCCGCGTTACATAACTTACGGTAAATGGCCCGCCTGGCTGA
CCGCCCAACGACCCCCGCCCATTGACGTCAATAATGACGTATGTTCCCATAGTAACGCCAATAGGGACTT
TCCATTGACGTCAATGGGTGGAGTATTTACGGTAAACTGCCCACTTGGCAGTACATCAAGTGTATCATAT
GCCAAGTACGCCCCCTATTGACGTCAATGACGGTAAATGGCCCGCCTGGCATTATGCCCAGTACATGACC
TTATGGGACTTTCCTACTTGGCAGTACATCTACGTATTAGTCATCGCTATTACCATGGTGATGCGGTTTT
GGCAGTACATCAATGGGCGTGGATAGCGGTTTGACTCACGGGGATTTCCAAGTCTCCACCCCATTGACGT
CAATGGGAGTTTGTTTTGGCACCAAAATCAACGGGACTTTCCAAAATGTCGTAACAACTCCGCCCCATTG
ACGCAAATGGGCGGTAGGCGTGTACGGTGGGAGGTCTATATAAGCAGCGCGTTTTGCCTGTACTGGGTCT
CTCTGGTTAGACCAGATCTGAGCCTGGGAGCTCTCTGGCTAACTAGGGAACCCACTGCTTAAGCCTCAAT
AAAGCTTGCCTTGAGTGCTTCAAGTAGTGTGTGCCCGTCTGTTGTGTGACTCTGGTAACTAGAGATCCCT
CAGACCCTTTTAGTCAGTGTGGAAAATCTCTAGCAGTGGCGCCCGAACAGGGACTTGAAAGCGAAAGGGA
AACCAGAGGAGCTCTCTCGACGCAGGACTCGGCTTGCTGAAGCGCGCACGGCAAGAGGCGAGGGGCGGCG
ACTGGTGAGTACGCCAAAAATTTTGACTAGCGGAGGCTAGAAGGAGAGAGATGGGTGCGAGAGCGTCAGT
ATTAAGCGGGGGAGAATTAGATCGCGATGGGAAAAAATTCGGTTAAGGCCAGGGGGAAAGAAAAAATATA
AATTAAAACATATAGTATGGGCAAGCAGGGAGCTAGAACGATTCGCAGTTAATCCTGGCCTGTTAGAAAC
ATCAGAAGGCTGTAGACAAATACTGGGACAGCTACAACCATCCCTTCAGACAGGATCAGAAGAACTTAGA
TCATTATATAATACAGTAGCAACCCTCTATTGTGTGCATCAAAGGATAGAGATAAAAGACACCAAGGAAG
CTTTAGACAAGATAGAGGAAGAGCAAAACAAAAGTAAGACCACCGCACAGCAAGCGGCCGCTGATCTTCA
GACCTGGAGGAGGAGATATGAGGGACAATTGGAGAAGTGAATTATATAAATATAAAGTAGTAAAAATTGA
ACCATTAGGAGTAGCACCCACCAAGGCAAAGAGAAGAGTGGTGCAGAGAGAAAAAAGAGCAGTGGGAATA
GGAGCTTTGTTCCTTGGGTTCTTGGGAGCAGCAGGAAGCACTATGGGCGCAGCGTCAATGACGCTGACGG
TACAGGCCAGACAATTATTGTCTGGTATAGTGCAGCAGCAGAACAATTTGCTGAGGGCTATTGAGGCGCA
ACAGCATCTGTTGCAACTCACAGTCTGGGGCATCAAGCAGCTCCAGGCAAGAATCCTGGCTGTGGAAAGA
TACCTAAAGGATCAACAGCTCCTGGGGATTTGGGGTTGCTCTGGAAAACTCATTTGCACCACTGCTGTGC
CTTGGAATGCTAGTTGGAGTAATAAATCTCTGGAACAGATTTGGAATCACACGACCTGGATGGAGTGGGA
CAGAGAAATTAACAATTACACAAGCTTAATACACTCCTTAATTGAAGAATCGCAAAACCAGCAAGAAAAG
AATGAACAAGAATTATTGGAATTAGATAAATGGGCAAGTTTGTGGAATTGGTTTAACATAACAAATTGGC
TGTGGTATATAAAATTATTCATAATGATAGTAGGAGGCTTGGTAGGTTTAAGAATAGTTTTTGCTGTACT
TTCTATAGTGAATAGAGTTAGGCAGGGATATTCACCATTATCGTTTCAGACCCACCTCCCAACCCCGAGG
GGACCCGACAGGCCCGAAGGAATAGAAGAAGAAGGTGGAGAGAGAGACAGAGACAGATCCATTCGATTAG
TGAACGGATCGGCACTGCGTGCGCCAATTCTGCAGACAAATGGCAGTATTCATCCACAATTTTAAAAGAA
AAGGGGGGATTGGGGGGTACAGTGCAGGGGAAAGAATAGTAGACATAATAGCAACAGACATACAAACTAA
AGAATTACAAAAACAAATTACAAAAATTCAAAATTTTCGGGTTTATTACAGGGACAGCAGAGATCCAGTT
TGGTTAATTAATCGATAAGCTTTGCAAAGATGGATAAAGTTTTAAACAGAGAGGAATCTTTGCAGCTAAT
GGACCTTCTAGGTCTTGAAAGGAGTGGGAATTGGCTCCGGTGCCCGTCAGTGGGCAGAGCGCACATCGCC
CACAGTCCCCGAGAAGTTGGGGGGAGGGGTCGGCAATTGAACCGGTGCCTAGAGAAGGTGGCGCGGGGTA
AACTGGGAAAGTGATGTCGTGTACTGGCTCCGCCTTTTTCCCGAGGGTGGGGGAGAACCGTATATAAGTG
CAGTAGTCGCCGTGAACGTTCTTTTTCGCAACGGGTTTGCCGCCAGAACACAGGTAAGTGCCGTGTGTGG
TTCCCGCGGGCCTGGCCTCTTTACGGGTTATGGCCCTTGCGTGCCTTGAATTACTTCCACCTGGCTGCAG
TACGTGATTCTTGATCCCGAGCTTCGGGTTGGAAGTGGGTGGGAGAGTTCGAGGCCTTGCGCTTAAGGAG
CCCCTTCGCCTCGTGCTTGAGTTGAGGCCTGGCCTGGGCGCTGGGGCCGCCGCGTGCGAATCTGGTGGCA
CCTTCGCGCCTGTCTCGCTGCTTTCGATAAGTCTCTAGCCATTTAAAATTTTTGATGACCTGCTGCGACG
CTTTTTTTCTGGCAAGATAGTCTTGTAAATGCGGGCCAAGATCTGCACACTGGTATTTCGGTTTTTGGGG
CCGCGGGCGGCGACGGGGCCCGTGCGTCCCAGCGCACATGTTCGGCGAGGCGGGGCCTGCGAGCGCGGCC
ACCGAGAATCGGACGGGGGTAGTCTCAAGCTGGCCGGCCTGCTCTGGTGCCTGGCCTCGCGCCGCCGTGT
ATCGCCCCGCCCTGGGCGGCAAGGCTGGCCCGGTCGGCACCAGTTGCGTGAGCGGAAAGATGGCCGCTTC
CCGGCCCTGCTGCAGGGAGCTCAAAATGGAGGACGCGGCGCTCGGGAGAGCGGGCGGGTGAGTCACCCAC
ACAAAGGAAAAGGGCCTTTCCGTCCTCAGCCGTCGCTTCATGTGACTCCACGGAGTACCGGGCGCCGTCC
AGGCACCTCGATTAGTTCTCGAGCTTTTGGAGTACGTCGTCTTTAGGTTGGGGGGAGGGGTTTTATGCGA
TGGAGTTTCCCCACACTGAGTGGGTGGAGACTGAAGTTAGGCCAGCTTGGCACTTGATGTAATTCTCCTT
GGAATTTGCCCTTTTTGAGTTTGGATCTTGGTTCATTCTCAAGCCTCAGACAGTGGTTCAAAGTTTTTTT
CTTCCATTTCAGGTGTCGTGAGGAATTAGCTTGGTACTAATACGACTCACTATAGGGAGACCCAAGCTGG
CTAGGTAAGCTTGATATCGAATTCCTGCAGCCCGGGGGATCCCGCCACC
[1080 nt withheld, positions 3970-5049]
GGATCCGGCGCAACAAACTTCTCTCTGCTGAAACAAGCCGGAGATGTCGAAGAGAATCCTGGACCGATGA
AAAAGCCTGAACTCACCGCGACGTCTGTCGAGAAGTTTCTGATCGAAAAGTTCGACAGCGTCTCCGACCT
GATGCAGCTCTCGGAGGGCGAAGAATCTCGTGCTTTCAGCTTCGATGTAGGAGGGCGTGGATATGTCCTG
CGGGTAAATAGCTGCGCCGATGGTTTCTACAAAGATCGTTATGTTTATCGGCACTTTGCATCGGCCGCGC
TCCCGATTCCGGAAGTGCTTGACATTGGGGAATTCAGCGAGAGCCTGACCTATTGCATCTCCCGCCGTGC
ACAGGGTGTCACGTTGCAAGACCTGCCTGAAACCGAACTGCCCGCTGTTCTGCAGCCGGTCGCGGAGGCC
ATGGATGCGATCGCTGCGGCCGATCTTAGCCAGACGAGCGGGTTCGGCCCATTCGGACCGCAAGGAATCG
GTCAATACACTACATGGCGTGATTTCATATGCGCGATTGCTGATCCCCATGTGTATCACTGGCAAACTGT
GATGGACGACACCGTCAGTGCGTCCGTCGCGCAGGCTCTCGATGAGCTGATGCTTTGGGCCGAGGACTGC
CCCGAAGTCCGGCACCTCGTGCACGCGGATTTCGGCTCCAACAATGTCCTGACGGACAATGGCCGCATAA
CAGCGGTCATTGACTGGAGCGAGGCGATGTTCGGGGATTCCCAATACGAGGTCGCCAACATCTTCTTCTG
GAGGCCGTGGTTGGCTTGTATGGAGCAGCAGACGCGCTACTTCGAGCGGAGGCATCCGGAGCTTGCAGGA
TCGCCGCGGCTCCGGGCGTATATGCTCCGCATTGGTCTTGACCAACTCTATCAGAGCTTGGTTGACGGCA
ATTTCGATGATGCAGCTTGGGCGCAGGGTCGATGCGACGCAATCGTCCGATCCGGAGCCGGGACTGTCGG
GCGTACACAAATCGCCCGCAGAAGCGCGGCCGTCTGGACCGATGGCTGTGTAGAAGTACTCGCCGATAGT
GGAAACCGACGCCCCAGCACTCGTCCGAGGGCAAAGGAATAAGTTAGAACTATTTCCTGGCTGTTACGCG
AGATCAGTCGTTTTGTTCTTCTACTGACGGGCTTGTTAAACAGTGAACCGCCCGCCCCACGACCCGCAGC
GCCCGACCGAAAGGAGCGCACGACCCCATGCATCGAACAAAAGAAAAGGGGGGACTGGAAGGGCTAATTC
ACTCCCAACGAAGACAAGATATCATAACTTCGTATAGCATACATTATACGAAGTTATCGGCTAGCTGGTC
CGGACTGTACTGGGTCTCTCTGGTTAGACCAGATCTGAGCCTGGGAGCTCTCTGGCTAACTAGGGAACCC
ACTGCTTAAGCCTCAATAAAGCTTGCCTTGAGTGCTTCAAGTAGTGTGTGCCCGTCTGTTGTGTGACTCT
GGTAACTAGAGATCCCTCAGACCCTTTTAGTCAGTGTGGAAAATCTCTAGCAGGGCCCGTTTAAACCCGC
TGATCAGCCTCGACTGTGCCTTCTAGTTGCCAGCCATCTGTTGTTTGCCCCTCCCCCGTGCCTTCCTTGA
CCCTGGAAGGTGCCACTCCCACTGTCCTTTCCTAATAAAATGAGGAAATTGCATCGCATTGTCTGAGTAG
GTGTCATTCTATTCTGGGGGGTGGGGTGGGGCAGGACAGCAAGGGGGAGGATTGGGAAGACAATAGCAGG
CATGCTGGGGATGCGGTGGGCTCTATGGCTTCTGAGGCGGAAAGAACCAGCTGGGGCTCTAGGGGGTATC
CCC
[124 nt withheld, positions 6873-6996]
C
[91 nt withheld, positions 6998-7088]
A
[49 nt withheld, positions 7090-7138]
CCTTTGACGTTGGAGTCCACGTTCTTT
[37 nt withheld, positions 7166-7202]
ACCCTATCTCGGTCTATTCTTTTGATTTATAAGGGATTTTGCCGATTTCGGCCTATTGGTTAAAAAATGA
GCTGATTTAACAAAAATTTAACGCGAATTAATTCTGTGGAATGTGTGTCAGTTAGGGTGTGGAAAGTCCC
CAGGCTCCCCAGCAGGCAGAAGTATGCAAAGCATGCATCTCAATTAGTCAGCAACCAGGTGTGGAAAGTC
CCCAGGCTCCCCAGCAGGCAGAAGTATGCAAAGCATGCATCTCAATTAGTCAGCAACCATAGTCCCGCCC
CTAACTCCGCCCATCCCGCCCCTAACTCCGCCCAGTTCCGCCCATTCTCCGCCCCATGGCTGACTAATTT
TTTTTATTTATGCAGAGGCCGAGGCCGCCTCTGCCTCTGAGCTATTCCAGAAGTAGTGAGGAGGCTTTTT
TGGAGGCCTAGGCTTTTGCAAAAAGCTCCCGGGAGCTTGTATATCCATTTTCGGATCTGATCAGCACGTG
TTGACAATTAATCATCGGCATAGTATATCGGCATAGTATAATACGACAAGGTGAGGAACTAAACCATGGC
CAAGTTGACCAGTGCCGTTCCGGTGCTCACCGCGCGCGACGTCGCCGGAGCGGTCGAGTTCTGGACCGAC
CGGCTCGGGTTCTCCCGGGACTTCGTGGAGGACGACTTCGCCGGTGTGGTCCGGGACGACGTGACCCTGT
TCATCAGCGCGGTCCAGGACCAGGTGGTGCCGGACAACACCCTGGCCTGGGTGTGGGTGCGCGGCCTGGA
CGAGCTGTACGCCGAGTGGTCGGAGGTCGTGTCCACGAACTTCCGGGACGCCTCCGGGCCGGCCATGACC
GAGATCGGCGAGCAGCCGTGGGGGCGGGAGTTCGCCCTGCGCGACCCGGCCGGCAACTGCGTGCACTTCG
TGGCCGAGGAGCAGGACTGACACGTGCTACGAGATTTCGATTCCACCGCCGCCTTCTATGAAAGGTTGGG
CTTCGGAATCGTTTTCCGGGACGCCGGCTGGATGATCCTCCAGCGCGGGGATCTCATGCTGGAGTTCTTC
GCCCACCCCAACTTGTTTATTGCAGCTTATAATGGTTACAAATAAAGCAATAGCATCACAAATTTCACAA
ATAAAGCATTTTTTTCACTGCATTCTAGTTGTGGTTTGTCCAAACTCATCAATGTATCTTATCATGTCTG
TATACCGTCGACCTCTAGCTAGAGCTTGGCGTAATCATGGTCATAGCTGTTTCCTGTGTGAAATTGTTAT
CCGCTCACAATTCCACACAACATACGAGCCGGAAGCATAAAGTGTAAAGCCTGGGGTGCCTAATGAGTGA
GCTAACTCACATTAATTGCGTTGCGCTCACTGCCCGCTTTCCAGTCGGGAAACCTGTCGTGCCAGCTGCA
TTAATGAATCGGCCAACGCGCGGGGAGAGGCGGTTTGCGTATTGGGCGCTCTTCCGCTTCCTCGCTCACT
GACTCGCTGCGCTCGGTCGTTCGGCTGCGGCGAGCGGTATCAGCTCACTCAAAGGCGGTAATACGGTTAT
CCACAGAATCAGGGGATAACGCAGGAAAGAACATGTGAGCAAAAGGCCAGCAAAAGGCCAGGAACCGTAA
AAAGGCCGCGTTGCTGGCGTTTTTCCATAGGCTCCGCCCCCCTGACGAGCATCACAAAAATCGACGCTCA
AGTCAGAGGTGGCGAAACCCGACAGGACTATAAAGATACCAGGCGTTTCCCCCTGGAAGCTCCCTCGTGC
GCTCTCCTGTTCCGACCCTGCCGCTTACCGGATACCTGTCCGCCTTTCTCCCTTCGGGAAGCGTGGCGCT
TTCTCATAGCTCACGCTGTAGGTATCTCAGTTCGGTGTAGGTCGTTCGCTCCAAGCTGGGCTGTGTGCAC
GAACCCCCCGTTCAGCCCGACCGCTGCGCCTTATCCGGTAACTATCGTCTTGAGTCCAACCCGGTAAGAC
ACGACTTATCGCCACTGGCAGCAGCCACTGGTAACAGGATTAGCAGAGCGAGGTATGTAGGCGGTGCTAC
AGAGTTCTTGAAGTGGTGGCCTAACTACGGCTACACTAGAAGAACAGTATTTGGTATCTGCGCTCTGCTG
AAGCCAGTTACCTTCGGAAAAAGAGTTGGTAGCTCTTGATCCGGCAAACAAACCACCGCTGGTAGCGGTG
GTTTTTTTGTTTGCAAGCAGCAGATTACGCGCAGAAAAAAAGGATCTCAAGAAGATCCTTTGATCTTTTC
TACGGGGTCTGACGCTCAGTGGAACGAAAACTCACGTTAAGGGATTTTGGTCATGAGATTATCAAAAAGG
ATCTTCACCTAGATCCTTTTAAATTAAAAATGAAGTTTTAAATCAATCTAAAGTATATATGAGTAAACTT
GGTCTGACAGTTACCAATGCTTAATCAGTGAGGCACCTATCTCAGCGATCTGTCTATTTCGTTCATCCAT
AGTTGCCTGACTCCCCGTCGTGTAGATAACTACGATACGGGAGGGCTTACCATCTGGCCCCAGTGCTGCA
ATGATACCGCGAGACCCACGCTCACCGGCTCCAGATTTATCAGCAATAAACCAGCCAGCCGGAAGGGCCG
AGCGCAGAAGTGGTCCTGCAACTTTATCCGCCTCCATCCAGTCTATTAATTGTTGCCGGGAAGCTAGAGT
AAGTAGTTCGCCAGTTAATAGTTTGCGCAACGTTGTTGCCATTGCTACAGGCATCGTGGTGTCACGCTCG
TCGTTTGGTATGGCTTCATTCAGCTCCGGTTCCCAACGATCAAGGCGAGTTACATGATCCCCCATGTTGT
GCAAAAAAGCGGTTAGCTCCTTCGGTCCTCCGATCGTTGTCAGAAGTAAGTTGGCCGCAGTGTTATCACT
CATGGTTATGGCAGCACTGCATAATTCTCTTACTGTCATGCCATCCGTAAGATGCTTTTCTGTGACTGGT
GAGTACTCAACCAAGTCATTCTGAGAATAGTGTATGCGGCGACCGAGTTGCTCTTGCCCGGCGTCAATAC
GGGATAATACCGCGCCACATAGCAGAACTTTAAAAGTGCTCATCATTGGAAAACGTTCTTCGGGGCGAAA
ACTCTCAAGGATCTTACCGCTGTTGAGATCCAGTTCGATGTAACCCACTCGTGCACCCAACTGATCTTCA
GCATCTTTTACTTTCACCAGCGTTTCTGGGTGAGCAAAAACAGGAAGGCAAAATGCCGCAAAAAAGGGAA
TAAGGGCGACACGGAAATGTTGAATACTCATACTCTTCCTTTTTCAATATTATTGAAGCATTTATCAGGG
TTATTGTCTCATGAGCGGATACATATTTGAATGTATTTAGAAAAATAAACAAATAGGGGTTCCGCGCACA
TTTCCCCGAAAAGTGCCACCTGAC
